Addgene plasmid #218540: pMXS-IRES-Blast CHKA
Purpose: human CHKA cDNA
Depositing lab: Kivanc Birsoy. Depositing organization: Rockefeller University. Publication: Integrative genetic analysis identifies FLVCR1 as a plasma-membrane choline transporter in mammals. Kenny TC, Khan A, Son Y, Yue L, Heissel S, Sharma A, Pasolli HA, Liu Y, Gamazon ER, Alwaseem H, Hite RK, Birsoy K. Cell Metab. 2023 Jun 6;35(6):1057-1071.e12. doi: 10.1016/j.cmet.2023.04.003. Epub 2023 Apr 25. PubMed 37100056.
Backbone
  Vector backbone: pMXS-IRES-Blast
  Vector type: Mammalian Expression, Retroviral
  Selectable markers: Blasticidin
Growth in bacteria
  Bacterial resistance: Ampicillin, 100 μg/mL
  Growth temperature: 37°C
  Growth strain: NEB Stable
  Copy number: Unknown
Gene/Insert
  Gene/Insert name: CHKA
  Species: H. sapiens (human)
  Entrez Gene: CHKA (a.k.a. CHK, CK, CKI, EK, NEDMIMS)
Terms and licenses: Academic/Nonprofit Terms; Industry Terms: Not Available to Industry
How to cite: pMXS-IRES-Blast CHKA was a gift from Kivanc Birsoy (Addgene plasmid # 218540 ; http://n2t.net/addgene:218540 ; RRID:Addgene_218540)
