[The description below was written by a language model from this plasmid's Addgene catalogue record and pLannotate feature annotations shown in this document.]
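Description:
pMXS-IRES-Blast CHKA is a Moloney murine leukemia virus (MMLV)-based retroviral vector for stable expression of human choline kinase alpha (CHKA) in mammalian cells. In bacteria the 6,963-nt plasmid is maintained through a high-copy ColE1/pUC-type origin and selected with ampicillin via a β-lactamase gene driven by its own bla promoter. A short lacI fragment is also annotated in the backbone and appears to be a non-functional remnant.

The viral portion is bounded by an MMLV 5' LTR and a 3' LTR region, which the annotation splits into a short fragment matched to a ΔU3 LTR and an adjoining MMLV LTR segment. No separate internal promoter is annotated, so transcription of the payload is presumably driven from the 5' LTR. Downstream of that LTR lie the MMLV packaging signal, a fragment matching the MESV Ψ, a truncated gag lacking its start codon (which extends the packaging signal), and a pol region carrying the splice acceptor. Together these allow the genomic RNA to be encapsidated when gag, pol and env are supplied in trans by a packaging cell line or helper plasmids. The CHKA coding sequence follows, and no epitope tags are annotated. An EMCV IRES then links it to the blasticidin S deaminase gene, so a single bicistronic transcript yields both the kinase and the resistance marker. Blasticidin selection therefore enriches for transduced cells that express the CHKA-containing transcript.

CHKA phosphorylates choline, and less efficiently ethanolamine, in the first step of phosphatidylcholine biosynthesis. The record states the purpose only as supplying human CHKA cDNA. The associated publication concerns identification of a mammalian plasma-membrane choline transporter, which is consistent with use for overexpression in choline metabolism studies.
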