Features (pLannotate 1.2.2; 14 found; start..end, strand, type, name):
     22..615     +  LTR            LTR: long terminal repeat from Moloney murine leukemia virus
    678..877     +  misc_feature   MMLV Ψ: packaging signal of Moloney murine leukemia virus (MMLV)
    929..1017    +  misc_feature   MESV Ψ (fragment): packaging signal of murine embryonic stem cell virus
   1094..1510    +  CDS            gag (truncated): truncated Moloney murine leukemia virus (MMLV) gag gene lacking the start codon
   1520..1894    +  misc_feature   pol region: Moloney murine leukemia virus (MMLV) pol region containing the splice acceptor site
   1917..3287    +  CDS            CHKA: CHKA_HUMAN - Also known as CHK, CKI. Experimental evidence at protein level: Swiss-Prot protein existence level 1. Has a key role in phospholipid biosynthesis and may contribute to tumor cell growth. Catalyzes the first step in phosphatidylcholine biosynthesis. Contributes to phosphatidylethanolamine biosynthesis. Phosphorylates choline and ethanolamine. Has higher activity with choline. From Homo sapiens (Human).
   3426..3888    +  misc_feature   IRES: internal ribosome entry site (IRES) of the encephalomyocarditis virus (EMCV)
   3908..4297    +  CDS            BSD: blasticidin S deaminase; Aspergillus terreus BSD; confers resistance to blasticidin
   4346..4467    +  LTR            3' LTR (ΔU3) (fragment): self-inactivating 3' long terminal repeat (LTR) from Moloney murine leukemia virus
   4468..4937    +  LTR            LTR: long terminal repeat from Moloney murine leukemia virus
   5003..5055    -  CDS            lacI (fragment): lac repressor; lacI; The lac repressor binds to the lac operator to inhibit transcription in E. coli. This inhibition can be relieved by adding lactose or isopropyl-β-D-thiogalactopyranoside (IPTG).
   5238..5826    -  rep_origin     ori: high-copy-number ColE1/pMB1/pBR322/pUC origin of replication
   5990..6850    -  CDS            AmpR: β-lactamase; bla; confers resistance to ampicillin, carbenicillin, and related antibiotics
   6851..6955    -  promoter       AmpR promoter: bla
>Addgene plasmid #218540 | pMXS-IRES-Blast CHKA | addgene full sequence | sequence record 432661 | Addgene NGS Result
CCCGAAAAGTGCCACCTGCATAATGAAAGACCCCACCTGTAGGTTTGGCAAGCTAGCTTAAGTAACGCCA
TTTTGCAAGGCATGGAAAAATACATAACTGAGAATAGAAAAGTTCAGATCAAGGTCAGGAACAGATGGAA
CAGCTGAATATGGGCCAAACAGGATATCTGTGGTAAGCAGTTCCTGCCCCGGCTCAGGGCCAAGAACAGA
TGGAACAGCTGAATATGGGCCAAACAGGATATCTGTGGTAAGCAGTTCCTGCCCCGGCTCAGGGCCAAGA
ACAGATGGTCCCCAGATGCGGTCCAGCCCTCAGCAGTTTCTAGAGAACCATCAGATGTTTCCAGGGTGCC
CCAAGGACCTGAAATGACCCTGTGCCTTATTTGAACTAACCAATCAGTTCGCTTCTCGCTTCTGTTCGCG
CGCTTCTGCTCCCCGAGCTCAATAAAAGAGCCCACAACCCCTCACTCGGCGCGCCAGTCCTCCGATTGAC
TGAGTCGCCCGGGTACCCGTGTATCCAATAAACCCTCTTGCAGTTGCATCCGACTTGTGGTCTCGCTGTT
CCTTGGGAGGGTCTCCTCTGAGTGATTGACTACCCGTCAGCGGGGGTCTTTCATTTGGGGGCTCGTCCGG
GATCGGGAGACCCCTGCCCAGGGACCACCGACCCACCACCGGGAGGTAAGCTGGCCAGCAACTTATCTGT
GTCTGTCCGATTGTCTAGTGTCTATGACTGATTTTATGCGCCTGCGTCGGTACTAGTTAGCTAACTAGCT
CTGTATCTGGCGGACCCGTGGTGGAACTGACGAGTTCGGAACACCCGGCCGCAACCCTGGGAGACGTCCC
AGGGACTTCGGGGGCCGTTTTTGTGGCCCGACCTGAGTCCAAAAATCCCGATCGTTTTGGACTCTTTGGT
GCACCCCCCTAATAGGAGGGATATGTGGTTCTGGTAGGAGACGAGAACCTAAAACAGTTCCCGCCTCCGT
CTGAATTTTTGCTTTCGGTTTGGGACCGAAGCCGCGCCGCGCGTCTTGTCTGCTGCAGCATCGTTCTGTG
TTGTCTCTGTCTGACTGTGTTTCTGTATTTGTCTGAAAATTAGGGCCAGACTGTTACCACTCCCTTAAGT
TTGACCTTAGGTCACTGGAAAGATGTCGAGCGGATCGCTCACAACCAGTCGGTAGATGTCAAGAAGAGAC
GTTGGGTTACCTTCTGCTCTGCAGAATGGCCAACCTTTAACGTCGGATGGCCGCGAGACGGCACCTTTAA
CCGAGACCTCATCACCCAGGTTAAGATCAAGGTCTTTTCACCTGGCCCGCATGGACACCCAGACCAGGTC
CCCTACATCGTGACCTGGGAAGCCTTGGCTTTTGACCCCCCTCCCTGGGTCAAGCCCTTTGTACACCCTA
AGCCTCCGCCTCCTCTTCCTCCATCCGCCCCGTCTCTCCCCCTTGAACCTCCTCGTTCGACCCCGCCTCG
ATCCTCCCTTTATCCAGCCCTCACTCCTTCTCTAGGCGCCCCCATATGGCCATATGAGATCTTATATGGG
GCACCCCCGCCCCTTGTAAACTTCCCTGACCCTGACATGACAAGAGTTACTAACAGCCCCTCTCTCCAAG
CTCACTTACAGGCTCTCTACTTAGTCCAGCACGAAGTCTGGAGACCTCTGGCGGCAGCCTACCAAGAACA
ACTGGACCGACCGGTGGTACCTCACCCTTACCGAGTCGGCGACACAGTGTGGGTCCGCCGACACCAGACT
AAGAACCTAGAACCTCGCTGGAAAGGACCTTACACAGTCCTGCTGACCACCCCCACCGCCCTCAAAGTAG
ACGGCATCGCAGCTTGGATACACGCCGCCCACGTGAAGGCTGCCGACCCCGGGGGTGGACCATCCTCTAG
ACTGCCGGATCTAGCTAGTTAATTAAATGAAGACAAAGTTTTGTACAGGTGGGGAAGCAGAACCAAGTCC
CCTGGGCCTCCTCCTCAGTTGCGGATCAGGATCCGCTGCACCTGCCCCAGGTGTCGGACAACAAAGAGAT
GCAGCATCAGATTTGGAAAGCAAACAACTTGGTGGTCAGCAACCACCACTTGCTCTTCCCCCGCCCCCAC
CACTCCCTTTGCCACTTCCACTCCCTCAACCACCACCCCCACAACCACCTGCGGATGAACAACCCGAACC
GAGAACTCGAAGGCGTGCTTACCTTTGGTGTAAAGAATTTCTTCCAGGAGCATGGCGTGGGCTTCGGGAA
GATGAATTTCATATTTCTGTGATACGTGGCGGACTCTCTAATATGTTGTTTCAATGTAGCCTTCCAGATA
CAACGGCAACTCTGGGAGACGAACCCCGTAAGGTTCTGCTCCGCCTTTACGGCGCTATTCTCCAAATGCG
GAGCTGCAACAAGGAAGGGAGCGAGCAGGCGCAAAAGGAGAACGAGTTCCAGGGAGCAGAAGCAATGGTG
TTGGAATCCGTCATGTTCGCAATCCTGGCGGAACGTAGTCTGGGCCCCAAGCTGTACGGGATTTTCCCAC
AGGGAAGATTGGAACAATTTATACCATCTAGGCGCCTCGACACAGAGGAGCTGTCCCTGCCTGACATCAG
CGCTGAGATAGCTGAAAAGATGGCAACCTTCCACGGAATGAAGATGCCCTTTAACAAAGAGCCGAAGTGG
CTGTTCGGAACGATGGAGAAATACCTGAAAGAGGTATTGCGGATCAAGTTCACCGAAGAGAGCCGCATCA
AGAAACTGCATAAGCTCCTTTCCTATAACCTTCCTCTGGAGTTGGAGAATCTTAGGAGTCTGCTGGAGAG
CACCCCGTCCCCCGTAGTCTTCTGCCACAACGATTGCCAAGAGGGCAACATACTGCTGCTCGAGGGAAGG
GAAAACAGCGAGAAGCAAAAGCTTATGCTGATCGACTTTGAGTATTCTTCTTATAACTATCGCGGGTTTG
ATATAGGCAACCACTTTTGCGAATGGATGTACGACTACAGTTACGAGAAGTATCCCTTCTTTAGGGCGAA
TATACGCAAATACCCAACAAAGAAGCAGCAATTGCACTTCATCTCAAGCTATCTGCCAGCCTTTCAGAAC
GATTTCGAGAATCTGTCCACCGAGGAGAAGTCTATCATCAAGGAAGAGATGCTTCTCGAGGTCAACCGGT
TCGCTTTGGCTAGTCACTTTCTTTGGGGCCTTTGGTCAATCGTTCAGGCTAAAATCTCCAGCATCGAGTT
CGGTTATATGGATTATGCTCAGGCTCGATTCGACGCATACTTTCATCAAAAGCGCAAACTCGGCGTTTAA
GCTACGTAAATTCCGCCCCCCCCCCCCCTCTCCCTCCCCCCCCCCTAACGTTACTGGCCGAAGCCGCTTG
GAATAAGGCCGGTGTGCGTTTGTCTATATGTTATTTTCCACCATATTGCCGTCTTTTGGCAATGTGAGGG
CCCGGAAACCTGGCCCTGTCTTCTTGACGAGCATTCCTAGGGGTCTTTCCCCTCTCGCCAAAGGAATGCA
AGGTCTGTTGAATGTCGTGAAGGAAGCAGTTCCTCTGGAAGCTTCTTGAAGACAAACAACGTCTGTAGCG
ACCCTTTGCAGGCAGCGGAACCCCCCACCTGGCGACAGGTGCCTCTGCGGCCAAAAGCCACGTGTATAAG
ATACACCTGCAAAGGCGGCACAACCCCAGTGCCACGTTGTGAGTTGGATAGTTGTGGAAAGAGTCAAATG
GCTCTCCTCAAGCGTATTCAACAAGGGGCTGAAGGATGCCCAGAAGGTACCCCATTGTATGGGATCTGAT
CTGGGGCCTCGGTGCACATGCTTTACATGTGTTTAGTCGAGGTTAAAAAAACGTCTAGGCCCCCCGAACC
ACGGGGACGTGGTTTTCCTTTGAAAAACACGATGATAATATGGCCACAACCATGGTTCCTTTGTCTCAAG
AAGAATCCACCCTCATTGAAAGAGCAACGGCTACAATCAACAGCATCCCCATCTCTGAAGACTACAGCGT
CGCCAGCGCAGCTCTCTCTAGCGACGGCCGCATCTTCACTGGTGTCAATGTATATCATTTTACTGGGGGA
CCTTGTGCAGAACTCGTGGTGCTGGGCACTGCTGCTGCTGCGGCAGCTGGCAACCTGACTTGTATCGTCG
CGATCGGAAATGAGAACAGGGGCATCTTGAGCCCCTGCGGACGGTGCCGACAGGTGCTTCTCGATCTGCA
TCCTGGGATCAAAGCCATAGTGAAGGACAGTGATGGACAGCCGACGGCAGTTGGGATTCGTGAATTGCTG
CCCTCTGGTTATGTGTGGGAGGGCTAAGTCGACGATAAAATAAAAGATTTTATTTAGTCTCCAGAAAAAG
GGGGGAATGAAAGACCCCACCTGTAGGTTTGGCAAGCTAGCTTAAGTAACGCCATTTTGCAAGGCATGGA
AAAATACATAACTGAGAATAGAGAAGTTCAGATCAAGGTCAGGAACAGATGGAACAGCTGAATATGGGCC
AAACAGGATATCTGTGGTAAGCAGTTCCTGCCCCGGCTCAGGGCCAAGAACAGATGGAACAGCTGAATAT
GGGCCAAACAGGATATCTGTGGTAAGCAGTTCCTGCCCCGGCTCAGGGCCAAGAACAGATGGTCCCCAGA
TGCGGTCCAGCCCTCAGCAGTTTCTAGAGAACCATCAGATGTTTCCAGGGTGCCCCAAGGACCTGAAATG
ACCCTGTGCCTTATTTGAACTAACCAATCAGTTCGCTTCTCGCTTCTGTTCGCGCGCTTCTGCTCCCCGA
GCTCAATAAAAGAGCCCACAACCCCTCACTCGGGGCGCCAGTCCTCCGATTGACTGAGTCGCCCGGGTAC
CCGTGTATCCAATAAACCCTCTTGCAGTTGCATCCGACTTGTGGTCTCGCTGTTCCTTGGGAGGGTCTCC
TCTGAGTGATTGACTACCCGTCAGCGGGGGTCTTTCACATGCAGCATGTATCAAAATTAATTTGGTTTTT
TTTCTTAAGTATTTACATTAAATGGCCATAGTTGCATTAATGAATCGGCCAACGCGCGGGGAGAGGCGGT
TTGCGTATTGGGCGCTCTTCCGCTTCCTCGCTCACTGACTCGCTGCGCTCGGTCGTTCGGCTGCGGCGAG
CGGTATCAGCTCACTCAAAGGCGGTAATACGGTTATCCACAGAATCAGGGGATAACGCAGGAAAGAACAT
GTGAGCAAAAGGCCAGCAAAAGGCCAGGAACCGTAAAAAGGCCGCGTTGCTGGCGTTTTTCCATAGGCTC
CGCCCCCCTGACGAGCATCACAAAAATCGACGCTCAAGTCAGAGGTGGCGAAACCCGACAGGACTATAAA
GATACCAGGCGTTTCCCCCTGGAAGCTCCCTCGTGCGCTCTCCTGTTCCGACCCTGCCGCTTACCGGATA
CCTGTCCGCCTTTCTCCCTTCGGGAAGCGTGGCGCTTTCTCATAGCTCACGCTGTAGGTATCTCAGTTCG
GTGTAGGTCGTTCGCTCCAAGCTGGGCTGTGTGCACGAACCCCCCGTTCAGCCCGACCGCTGCGCCTTAT
CCGGTAACTATCGTCTTGAGTCCAACCCGGTAAGACACGACTTATCGCCACTGGCAGCAGCCACTGGTAA
CAGGATTAGCAGAGCGAGGTATGTAGGCGGTGCTACAGAGTTCTTGAAGTGGTGGCCTAACTACGGCTAC
ACTAGAAGAACAGTATTTGGTATCTGCGCTCTGCTGAAGCCAGTTACCTTCGGAAAAAGAGTTGGTAGCT
CTTGATCCGGCAAACAAACCACCGCTGGTAGCGGTGGTTTTTTTGTTTGCAAGCAGCAGATTACGCGCAG
AAAAAAAGGATCTCAAGAAGATCCTTTGATCTTTTCTACGGGGTCTGACGCTCAGTGGAACGAAAACTCA
CGTTAAGGGATTTTGGTCATGAGATTATCAAAAAGGATCTTCACCTAGATCCTTTTGCGGCCGGCCGCAA
ATCAATCTAAAGTATATATGAGTAAACTTGGTCTGACAGTTACCAATGCTTAATCAGTGAGGCACCTATC
TCAGCGATCTGTCTATTTCGTTCATCCATAGTTGCCTGACTCCCCGTCGTGTAGATAACTACGATACGGG
AGGGCTTACCATCTGGCCCCAGTGCTGCAATGATACCGCGAGACCCACGCTCACCGGCTCCAGATTTATC
AGCAATAAACCAGCCAGCCGGAAGGGCCGAGCGCAGAAGTGGTCCTGCAACTTTATCCGCCTCCATCCAG
TCTATTAATTGTTGCCGGGAAGCTAGAGTAAGTAGTTCGCCAGTTAATAGTTTGCGCAACGTTGTTGCCA
TTGCTACAGGCATCGTGGTGTCACGCTCGTCGTTTGGTATGGCTTCATTCAGCTCCGGTTCCCAACGATC
AAGGCGAGTTACATGATCCCCCATGTTGTGCAAAAAAGCGGTTAGCTCCTTCGGTCCTCCGATCGTTGTC
AGAAGTAAGTTGGCCGCAGTGTTATCACTCATGGTTATGGCAGCACTGCATAATTCTCTTACTGTCATGC
CATCCGTAAGATGCTTTTCTGTGACTGGTGAGTACTCAACCAAGTCATTCTGAGAATAGTGTATGCGGCG
ACCGAGTTGCTCTTGCCCGGCGTCAATACGGGATAATACCGCGCCACATAGCAGAACTTTAAAAGTGCTC
ATCATTGGAAAACGTTCTTCGGGGCGAAAACTCTCAAGGATCTTACCGCTGTTGAGATCCAGTTCGATGT
AACCCACTCGTGCACCCAACTGATCTTCAGCATCTTTTACTTTCACCAGCGTTTCTGGGTGAGCAAAAAC
AGGAAGGCAAAATGCCGCAAAAAAGGGAATAAGGGCGACACGGAAATGTTGAATACTCATACTCTTCCTT
TTTCAATATTATTGAAGCATTTATCAGGGTTATTGTCTCATGAGCGGATACATATTTGAATGTATTTAGA
AAAATAAACAAATAGGGGTTCCGCGCACATTTC
